Addgene plasmid #235147: pAAV-rev(CMV-TagBFP2)-EFS-mCherry-124-WT-MRE
Purpose: Expresses the mCherry-based sensor for miR-124. TagBFP2 is expressed as a transduction reporter
Depositing lab: Giordano Lippi. Depositing organization: Scripps California (The Scripps Research Institute). Publication: MicroRNA mechanisms instructing Purkinje cell specification. Zolboot N, Xiao Y, Du JX, Ghanem MM, Choi SY, Junn MJ, Zampa F, Huang Z, MacRae IJ, Lippi G. Neuron. 2025 Apr 1:S0896-6273(25)00181-3. doi: 10.1016/j.neuron.2025.03.009. PubMed 40179877.
Backbone
  Vector backbone: pAAV
  Vector type: AAV
Growth in bacteria
  Bacterial resistance: Ampicillin, 100 μg/mL
  Growth temperature: 37°C
  Growth strain: NEB Stable
  Copy number: High Copy
Gene/Insert
  Gene/Insert name: mCherry with a miR-124 MRE from Slc31a2
  Species: Synthetic
  Promoter: EFS
  Cloning method: Restriction Enzyme; 5′ cloning site AgeI (not destroyed); 3′ cloning site MluI (not destroyed)
Terms and licenses: Academic/Nonprofit Terms; Industry Terms: Not Available to Industry
Depositor comments: Please visit https://doi.org/10.1101/2023.09.28.560023 for bioRxiv preprint.
How to cite: pAAV-rev(CMV-TagBFP2)-EFS-mCherry-124-WT-MRE was a gift from Giordano Lippi (Addgene plasmid # 235147 ; http://n2t.net/addgene:235147 ; RRID:Addgene_235147)
