[The description below was written by a language model from this plasmid's Addgene catalogue record and pLannotate feature annotations shown in this document.]
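Description:
pAAV-rev(CMV-TagBFP2)-EFS-mCherry-124-WT-MRE is an AAV transfer plasmid of about 6 kb that carries a dual-fluorophore sensor for microRNA miR-124 activity. It is built on a pAAV backbone, with two AAV2 inverted terminal repeats flanking the payload so that the intervening DNA can be packaged into recombinant AAV particles. In bacteria it is maintained as a high-copy plasmid through a ColE1/pUC-type origin and selected with ampicillin via the β-lactamase gene. An f1 origin is also present in the backbone. The record lists a recombination-deficient growth strain, which is common for ITR-containing plasmids.

Between the ITRs sit two divergently oriented expression units. In the forward direction, the short EF-1α core promoter (EFS) drives mCherry, followed by a bGH polyadenylation signal. According to the catalogue entry, the mCherry transcript carries a wild-type miR-124 recognition element (MRE) taken from Slc31a2. This element is not annotated in the feature table, but the unannotated gap between the mCherry coding sequence and the bGH signal is consistent with a 3′UTR location. In the reverse orientation, the CMV enhancer and promoter drive TagBFP2 (annotated as TagBFP), terminated by an SV40 poly(A) signal. A synthetic poly(A) signal and a transcriptional pause site lie between the two promoters, presumably to limit interference between the units. Several residual Gateway attB sites are also annotated.

In use, miR-124 binding to the MRE should repress mCherry, while TagBFP2 reports transduction and provides a reference, so the mCherry-to-BFP ratio reads out miR-124 activity in individual cells. The associated work concerns microRNA mechanisms in Purkinje cell specification.
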