Features (pLannotate 1.2.2; 22 found; start..end, strand, type, name):
      1..141     -  repeat_region  AAV2 ITR: inverted terminal repeat of adeno-associated virus serotype 2 inverted
    148..168     +  protein_bind   attB4: mutant version of attB; core recombination site for the Gateway® BP reaction BP Clonase™
    190..274     +  CDS            large T antigen (fragment): large T antigen from SV40 (simian virus 40)
    297..431     +  polyA_signal   SV40 poly(A) signal: SV40 polyadenylation signal
    470..1168    -  CDS            TagBFP: TagBFP is a basic (constitutively fluorescent) blue fluorescent protein published in 2008, derived from Entacmaea quadricolor. It is reported to be a very rapidly-maturing monomer with very low acid sensitivity.
   1183..1203    +  protein_bind   attB2: mutant version of attB; core recombination site for the Gateway® BP reaction BP Clonase™
   1228..1431    -  promoter       CMV promoter: human cytomegalovirus (CMV) immediate early promoter
   1432..1735    -  enhancer       CMV enhancer: human cytomegalovirus immediate early enhancer
   1811..1902    -  misc_feature   pause site: RNA polymerase II transcriptional pause signal from the human α2 globin gene
   1916..1964    -  polyA_signal   poly(A) signal: synthetic polyadenylation signal
   1965..1985    +  protein_bind   attB4: mutant version of attB; core recombination site for the Gateway® BP reaction BP Clonase™
   1992..2203    +  promoter       EF-1α core promoter: core promoter for human elongation factor EF-1α
   2234..2941    +  CDS            mCherry: mCherry is a basic (constitutively fluorescent) red fluorescent protein published in 2004, derived from Discosoma sp.. It is reported to be a very rapidly-maturing monomer with low acid sensitivity.
   3093..3204    +  polyA_signal   bGH poly(A) signal: bovine growth hormone polyadenylation signal
   3308..3448    +  repeat_region  AAV2 ITR: inverted terminal repeat of adeno-associated virus serotype 2 inverted
   3453..3504    -  misc_feature   bom (fragment): basis of mobility region from pBR322
   3523..3978    +  rep_origin     f1 ori (sequence partly withheld): f1 bacteriophage origin of replication; arrow indicates direction of (+) strand synthesis
   3979..4028    -  misc_feature   bom (fragment): basis of mobility region from pBR322
   4130..4165    -  CDS            rop (fragment): Rop protein, which maintains plasmids at low copy number; rop
   4260..4364    +  promoter       AmpR promoter: bla
   4365..5225    +  CDS            AmpR: β-lactamase; bla; confers resistance to ampicillin, carbenicillin, and related antibiotics
   5396..5984    +  rep_origin     ori: high-copy-number ColE1/pMB1/pBR322/pUC origin of replication
>Addgene plasmid #235147 | pAAV-rev(CMV-TagBFP2)-EFS-mCherry-124-WT-MRE | addgene full sequence | sequence record 469887 | Addgene NGS Result
CCTGCAGGCAGCTGCGCGCTCGCTCGCTCACTGAGGCCGCCCGGGCAAAGCCCGGGCGTCGGGCGACCTT
TGGTCGCCCGGCCTCAGTGAGCGAGCGAGCGCGCAGAGAGGGAGTGGCCAACTCCATCACTAGGGGTTCC
TTCTAGACAACTTTGTATAGAAAAGTTGCCCTTAATTAATCGAGAGATCTGATCATAATCAGCCATACCA
CATTTGTAGAGGTTTTACTTGCTTTAAAAAACCTCCCACACCTCCCCCTGAACCTGAAACATAAAATGAA
TGCAATTGTTGTTGTTAACTTGTTTATTGCAGCTTATAATGGTTACAAATAAGGCAATAGCATCACAAAT
TTCACAAATAAGGCATTTTTTTCACTGCATTCTAGTTTTGGTTTGTCCAAACTCATCAATGTATCTTATC
ATGTCTGGATCTCGCGGCCGCACTATGTATAATAAAGTTGGGTACCTCAATTAAGCTTGTGCCCCAGTTT
GCTAGGGAGGTCGCAGTATCTGGCCACTGCCACCTCGTGCTGCTCGACGTAGGTCTCGTTGTTGGCCTCC
TTGATTCTTTCCAGTCTGTAGTCCACATAGTAGACGCCAGGCATCTTGAGGTTCTTAGCGGGTTTCTTGG
ATCTATATGTGGTCTTGGCGTTTGCGATCAGATGGCTCCCGCCCACGAGCTTCAGGGCCATGTCGTTTCT
GCCTTCCAGGCCGCCGTCAGCGGGGTACAGCGTCTCGGTGAAGGCCTCCCAGCCGAGTGTTTTCTTCTGC
ATCACAGGGCCGTTGGATGTGAAGTTCACCCCTCTGATCTTGACGTTGTAGATGAGGCAGCCGTCCTGGA
GGCTGGTGTCCTGGGTAGCGGTCAGCACGCCCCCGTCTTCGTATGTGGTGACTCTCTCCCATGTGAAGCC
CTCAGGGAAGGACTGCTTGAAGAAGTCGGGGATGCCCTGGGTGTGGTTGATGAAGGTCTTGCTGCCGTAG
AGGAAGCTAGTAGCCAGGATGTCGAAGGCGAAGGGGAGAGGGCCGCCCTCGACCACCTTGATTCTCATGG
TCTGGGTGCCCTCGTAGGGCTTGCCTTCGCCCTCGGATGTGCACTTGAAGTGATGGTTGTCCACGGTGCC
CTCCATGTACAGCTTCATGTGCATGTTCTCCTTAATCAGCTCGCTCATGGTGGCGGCGCGCCCCACTTTG
TACAAGAAAGCTGGGTGATCTGACGGTTCACTAAACCAGCTCTGCTTATATAGACCTCCCACCGTACACG
CCTACCGCCCATTTGCGTCAATGGGGCGGAGTTGTTACGACATTTTGGAAAGTCCCGTTGATTTTGGTGC
CAAAACAAACTCCCATTGACGTCAATGGGGTGGAGACTTGGAAATCCCCGTGAGTCAAACCGCTATCCAC
GCCCATTGATGTACTGCCAAAACCGCATCACCATGGTAATAGCGATGACTAATACGTAGATGTACTGCCA
AGTAGGAAAGTCCCATAAGGTCATGTACTGGGCATAATGCCAGGCGGGCCATTTACCGTCATTGACGTCA
ATAGGGGGCGTACTTGGCATATGATACACTTGATGTACTGCCAAGTGGGCAGTTTACCGTAAATACTCCA
CCCATTGACGTCAATGGAAAGTCCCTATTGGCGTTACTATGGGAACATACGTCATTATTGACGTCAATGG
GCGGGGGTCGTTGGGCGGTCAGCCAGGCGGGCCATTTACCGTAAGTTATGTAACGCGGAACTCCATATAT
GGGCTATGAACTAATGACCCCGTAATTGATTACTATTAATAACTACTCGAGAGCCTGCTTAGAGAAATGT
TCTGGCACCTGCACTTGCACTGGGGACAGCCTATTTTGCTAGTTTGTTTTGTTTCGTTTTGTTTTGATGG
AGAGCGTATGTTAGTACTATCGATTCACACAAAAAACCAACACACAGATGTAATGAAAATAAAGATATTT
TATTCAACTTTGTATAGAAAAGTTGACTAGTGGGCAGAGCGCACATCGCCCACAGTCCCCGAGAAGTTGG
GGGGAGGGGTCGGCAATTGATCCGGTGCCTAGAGAAGGTGGCGCGGGGTAAACTGGGAAAGTGATGTCGT
GTACTGGCTCCGCCTTTTTCCCGAGGGTGGGGGAGAACCGTATATAAGTGCAGTAGTCGCCGTGAACGTT
CTTTTTCGCAACGGGTTTGCCGCCAGAACACAGGCGTACGGCCACCATGAGACCGGTGCCACCATGGTGA
GCAAGGGCGAGGAGGATAACATGGCCATCATCAAGGAGTTCATGCGCTTCAAGGTGCACATGGAGGGCTC
CGTGAACGGCCACGAGTTCGAGATCGAGGGCGAGGGCGAGGGCCGCCCCTACGAGGGCACCCAGACCGCC
AAGCTGAAGGTGACCAAGGGTGGCCCCCTGCCCTTCGCCTGGGACATCCTGTCCCCTCAGTTCATGTACG
GCTCCAAGGCCTACGTGAAGCACCCCGCCGACATCCCCGACTACTTGAAGCTGTCCTTCCCCGAGGGCTT
CAAGTGGGAGCGCGTGATGAACTTCGAGGACGGCGGCGTGGTGACCGTGACCCAGGACTCCTCCCTGCAG
GACGGCGAGTTCATCTACAAGGTGAAGCTGCGCGGCACCAACTTCCCCTCCGACGGCCCCGTAATGCAGA
AGAAGACCATGGGCTGGGAGGCCTCCTCCGAGCGGATGTACCCCGAGGACGGCGCCCTGAAGGGCGAGAT
CAAGCAGAGGCTGAAGCTGAAGGACGGCGGCCACTACGACGCTGAGGTCAAGACCACCTACAAGGCCAAG
AAGCCCGTGCAGCTGCCCGGCGCCTACAACGTCAACATCAAGTTGGACATCACCTCCCACAACGAGGACT
ACACCATCGTGGAACAGTACGAACGCGCCGAGGGCCGCCACTCCACCGGCGGCATGGACGAGCTGTACAA
GTAACAACTTGGATCCAGTGTGGAGGACTTAATCGGTCATTTGCTCACTATGGAATGTGGTCTCTTCTGC
TTTGTGCCTTAGTTTTTTAATCTGTTCCCCTTTGAATACAGAATCCACGCGTGAATTCCTAGAGCTCGCT
GATCAGCCTCGACTGTGCCTTCTAGTTGCCAGCCATCTGTTGTTTGCCCCTCCCCCGTGCCTTCCTTGAC
CCTGGAAGGTGCCACTCCCACTGTCCTTTCCTAATAAAATGAGGAAATTGCATCGCATTGTCTGAGTAGG
TGTCATTCTATTCTGGGGGGTGGGGTGGGGCAGGACAGCAAGGGGGAGGATTGGGAAGAGAATAGCAGGC
ATGCTGGGGAGGGCCGCAGGAACCCCTAGTGATGGAGTTGGCCACTCCCTCTCTGCGCGCTCGCTCGCTC
ACTGAGGCCGGGCGACCAAAGGTCGCCCGACGCCCGGGCTTTGCCCGGGCGGCCTCAGTGAGCGAGCGAG
CGCGCAGCTGCCTGCAGGGGCGCCTGATGCGGTATTTTCTCCTTACGCATCTGTGCGGTATTTCACACCG
CATA
[95 nt withheld, positions 3505-3599]
T
[46 nt withheld, positions 3601-3646]
C
[141 nt withheld, positions 3648-3788]
CCTTTGACGTTGGAGTCCACGTTCTTT
[37 nt withheld, positions 3816-3852]
ACTCTATCTCGGGCTATTCTTTTGATTTATAAGGGATTTTGCCGATTTCGGTCTATTGGTTAAAAAATGA
GCTGATTTAACAAAAATTTAACGCGAATTTTAACAAAATATTAACGTTTACAATTTTATGGTGCACTCTC
AGTACAATCTGCTCTGATGCCGCATAGTTAAGCCAGCCCCGACACCCGCCAACACCCGCTGACGCGCCCT
GACGGGCTTGTCTGCTCCCGGCATCCGCTTACAGACAAGCTGTGACCGTCTCCGGGAGCTGCATGTGTCA
GAGGTTTTCACCGTCATCACCGAAACGCGCGAGACGAAAGGGCCTCGTGATACGCCTATTTTTATAGGTT
AATGTCATGATAATAATGGTTTCTTAGACGTCAGGTGGCACTTTTCGGGGAAATGTGCGCGGAACCCCTA
TTTGTTTATTTTTCTAAATACATTCAAATATGTATCCGCTCATGAGACAATAACCCTGATAAATGCTTCA
ATAATATTGAAAAAGGAAGAGTATGAGTATTCAACATTTCCGTGTCGCCCTTATTCCCTTTTTTGCGGCA
TTTTGCCTTCCTGTTTTTGCTCACCCAGAAACGCTGGTGAAAGTAAAAGATGCTGAAGATCAGTTGGGTG
CACGAGTGGGTTACATCGAACTGGATCTCAACAGCGGTAAGATCCTTGAGAGTTTTCGCCCCGAAGAACG
TTTTCCAATGATGAGCACTTTTAAAGTTCTGCTATGTGGCGCGGTATTATCCCGTATTGACGCCGGGCAA
GAGCAACTCGGTCGCCGCATACACTATTCTCAGAATGACTTGGTTGAGTACTCACCAGTCACAGAAAAGC
ATCTTACGGATGGCATGACAGTAAGAGAATTATGCAGTGCTGCCATAACCATGAGTGATAACACTGCGGC
CAACTTACTTCTGACAACGATCGGAGGACCGAAGGAGCTAACCGCTTTTTTGCACAACATGGGGGATCAT
GTAACTCGCCTTGATCGTTGGGAACCGGAGCTGAATGAAGCCATACCAAACGACGAGCGTGACACCACGA
TGCCTGTAGCAATGGCAACAACGTTGCGCAAACTATTAACTGGCGAACTACTTACTCTAGCTTCCCGGCA
ACAATTAATAGACTGGATGGAGGCGGATAAAGTTGCAGGACCACTTCTGCGCTCGGCCCTTCCGGCTGGC
TGGTTTATTGCTGATAAATCTGGAGCCGGTGAGCGTGGAAGCCGCGGTATCATTGCAGCACTGGGGCCAG
ATGGTAAGCCCTCCCGTATCGTAGTTATCTACACGACGGGGAGTCAGGCAACTATGGATGAACGAAATAG
ACAGATCGCTGAGATAGGTGCCTCACTGATTAAGCATTGGTAACTGTCAGACCAAGTTTACTCATATATA
CTTTAGATTGATTTAAAACTTCATTTTTAATTTAAAAGGATCTAGGTGAAGATCCTTTTTGATAATCTCA
TGACCAAAATCCCTTAACGTGAGTTTTCGTTCCACTGAGCGTCAGACCCCGTAGAAAAGATCAAAGGATC
TTCTTGAGATCCTTTTTTTCTGCGCGTAATCTGCTGCTTGCAAACAAAAAAACCACCGCTACCAGCGGTG
GTTTGTTTGCCGGATCAAGAGCTACCAACTCTTTTTCCGAAGGTAACTGGCTTCAGCAGAGCGCAGATAC
CAAATACTGTTCTTCTAGTGTAGCCGTAGTTAGGCCACCACTTCAAGAACTCTGTAGCACCGCCTACATA
CCTCGCTCTGCTAATCCTGTTACCAGTGGCTGCTGCCAGTGGCGATAAGTCGTGTCTTACCGGGTTGGAC
TCAAGACGATAGTTACCGGATAAGGCGCAGCGGTCGGGCTGAACGGGGGGTTCGTGCACACAGCCCAGCT
TGGAGCGAACGACCTACACCGAACTGAGATACCTACAGCGTGAGCTATGAGAAAGCGCCACGCTTCCCGA
AGGGAGAAAGGCGGACAGGTATCCGGTAAGCGGCAGGGTCGGAACAGGAGAGCGCACGAGGGAGCTTCCA
GGGGGAAACGCCTGGTATCTTTATAGTCCTGTCGGGTTTCGCCACCTCTGACTTGAGCGTCGATTTTTGT
GATGCTCGTCAGGGGGGCGGAGCCTATGGAAAAACGCCAGCAACGCGGCCTTTTTACGGTTCCTGGCCTT
TTGCTGGCCTTTTGCTCACATGT
